>Addgene plasmid #120868 | PB-Antares2 | addgene full sequence | sequence record 238584 | Addgene NGS Result
TTAGAAAAATAAACAAATAGGGGTTCCGCGCACATTTCCCCGAAAAGTGCCACCTGGGTCGACTTAACCC
TAGAAAGATAATCATATTGTGACGTACGTTAAAGATAATCATGCGTAAAATTGACGCATGTGTTTTATCG
ATCTGTATATCGAGGTTTATTTATTAATTTGAATAGATATTAAGTTTTATTATATTTACACTTACATACT
AATAATAAATTCAACAAACAATTTATTTATGTTTATTTATTTATTAAAAAAAAACAAAAACTCAAAATTT
CTTCTATAAAGTAACAAAACTTTTAAACATTCTCTCTTTTACAAAAATAAACTTATTTTGTACTTTAAAA
ACAGTCATGTTGTATTATAAAATAAGTAATTAGCTTAACTTATACATAATAGAAACAAATTATACTTATT
AATCGCATAACTTCGTATAATGTATGCTATACGAAGTTATGCGATTAAGGGATCTGTAGGGCGCAGTAGT
CCAACTAGTTATTAATAGTAATCAATTACGGGGTCATTAGTTCATAGCCCATATATGGAGTTCCGCGTTA
CATAACTTACGGTAAATGGCCCGCCTGGCTGACCGCCCAACGACCCCCGCCCATTGACGTCAATAATGAC
GTATGTTCCCATAGTAACGCCAATAGGGACTTTCCATTGACGTCAATGGGTGGAGTATTTACGGTAAACT
GCCCACTTGGCAGTACATCAAGTGTATCATATGCCAAGTACGCCCCCTATTGACGTCAATGACGGTAAAT
GGCCCGCCTGGCATTATGCCCAGTACATGACCTTATGGGACTTTCCTACTTGGCAGTACATCTACGTATT
AGTCATCGCTATTACCATGGTCGAGGTGAGCCCCACGTTCTGCTTCACTCTCCCCATCTCCCCCCCCTCC
CCACCCCCAATTTTGTATTTATTTATTTTTTAATTATTTTGTGCAGCGATGGGGGCGGGGGGGGGGGGGG
GGGGGCGGGGCGGGGCGRGGCGGAGRGGKGCGGCGGCAGCCAATCAGAGCGGCGCGCTCCGAAAGTTTCC
TTTTATGGCGAGGCGGCGGCGGCGGCGGCCCTATAAAAAGCGAAGCGCGCGGCGGGCGGGAGTCGCTGCG
CGCTGCCTTCGCCCCGTGCCCCGCTCCGCCGCCGCCTCGCGCCGCCCGCCCCGGCTCTGACTGACCGCGT
TACTCCCACAGGTGAGCGGGCGGGACGGCCCTTCTCCTCCGGGCTGTAATTAGCGCTTGGTTTAATGACG
GCTTGTTTCTTTTCTGTGGCTGCGTGAAAGCCTTGAGGGGCTCCGGGAGGGCCCTTTGTGCGGGGGGAGC
GGCTCGGGGGGTGCGTGCGTGTGTGTGTGCGTGGGGAGCGCCGCGTGCGGCTCCGCGCTGCCCGGCGGCT
GTGAGCGCTGCGGGCGCGGCGCGGGGCTTTGTGCGCTCCGCAGTGTGCGCGAGGGGAGCGCGGCCGGGGG
CGGTGCCCCGCGGTGCGGGGGGGGCTGCGAGGGGAACAAAGGCTGCGTGCGGGGTGTGTGCGTGGGGGGG
TGAGCAGGGGGTGTGGGCGCGTCGGTCGGGCTGCAACCCCCCCTGCACCCCCCTCCCCGAGTTGCTGAGC
ACGGCCCGGCTTCGGGTGCGGGGCTCCGTACGGGGCGTGGCGCGGGGCTCGCCGTGCCGGGCGGGGGGTG
GCGGCAGGTGGGGGTGCCGGGCGGGGCGGGGCCGCCTCGGGCCGGGGRGGGCTCGGGGGRGGGGCGCGGC
GGCCCCCGGAGCGCCGGCGGCTGTCGAGGCGCGGCGAGCCGCAGCCATTGCCTTTTATGGTAATCGTGCG
AGAGGGCGCAGGGACTTCCTTTGTCCCAAATCTGTGCGGAGCCGAAATCTGGGAGGCGCCGCCGCACCCC
CTCTAGCGGGCGCGGGGCGAAGCGGTGCGGCGCCGGCAGGAAGGAAATGGGCGGGGAGGGCCTTCGTGCG
TCGCCGCGCCGCCGTCCCCTTCTCCCTCTCCAGCCTCGGGGCTGTCCGCGGGGGGACGGCTGCCTTCGGG
GGGGACGGGGCAGGGCGGGGTTCGGCTTCTGGCGTGTGACCGGCGGCTCTAGAGCCTCTGCTAACCATGT
TCATGCCTTCTTCTTTTTCCTACAGCTCCTGGGCAACGTGCTGGTTATTGTGCTGTCTCATCATTTTGGC
AAAGAATTCCACTATAGGGAGACCCAAGCTTGCCGCCACCATGGTGAGCAAGGGCGAGGAGCTGATCAAG
GAGAACATGAGAAGCAAGCTGTACCTGGAAGGCAGCGTGAACGGCCACCAGTTCAAGTGCACCCACGAAG
GGGAGGGCAAGCCCTACGAGGGCAAGCAGACCAACAGGATCAAGGTGGTGGAGGGAGGCCCCCTGCCGTT
CGCATTCGACATCCTGGCCACCCACTTTATGTACGGGAGCAAGGTGTTCATCAAGTACCCCGCCGACCTC
CCCGATTATTTTAAGCAGTCCTTCCCTGAGGGCTTCACATGGGAGAGAGTCATGGTGTTCGAAGACGGGG
GCGTGCTGACCGCCACCCAGGACACCAGCCTCCAGGACGGCGAGCTCATCTACAACGTCAAGGTCAGAGG
GGTGAACTTCCCAGCCAACGGCCCCGTGATGCAGAAGAAAACACTGGGCTGGGAGCCCAGCACCGAGACC
ATGTACCCCGCTGACGGCGGCCTGGAAGGCAGATGCGACAAGGCCCTGAAGCTCGTGGGCGGGGGCCACC
TGCACGTCAACTTCAAGACCACATACAAGTCCAAGAAACCCGTGAAGATGCCCGGCGTCCACTACGTGGA
CCGCAGACTGGAAAGAATCAAGGAGGCCGACAACGAGACCTACGTCGAGCAGTACGAGCACGCTGTGGCC
AGATACTCCAACCTGGGCGGAGGCTTCACACTCGAAGATTTCGTTGGGGACTGGCGACAGACAGCCGGCT
ACAACTTGAGTCAAGTCCTTGAACAGGGAGGTGTGTCCAGTTTGTTTCAGAATCTCGGGGTGTCCGTAAC
TCCGATCCAAAGGATTGTCCTGAGCGGTGAAAATGGGCTGAAGATCGACATCCATGTCATCATCCCGTAT
GAAGGTCTGAGCGGCGACCAAATGGGCCAGATCGAAAAAATTTTTAAGGTGGTGTACCCTGTGGATAATC
ATCACTTTAAGGTGATCCTGCACTATGGCACACTGGTAATCGACGGGGTTACGCCGAACATGATCGACTA
TTTCGGACGGCCGTATGAAGGCATCGCCGTGTTCGACGGCAAAAAGATCACTGTAACAGGGACCCTGTGG
AACGGCAACAAAATTATCGACGAGCGCCTGATCAACCCCGACGGCTCCCTGCTGTTCCGAGTAACCATCA
ACGGAGTGACCGGCTGGCGTCTGCATGAACGCATTCTGGCGAGGCACGAGCTGATCAAGGAGAACATGAG
AAGCAAGCTGTACCTGGAAGGCAGCGTGAACGGCCACCAGTTCAAGTGCACCCACGAAGGGGAGGGCAAG
CCCTACGAGGGCAAGCAGACCAACAGGATCAAGGTGGTGGAGGGAGGCCCCCTGCCGTTCGCATTCGACA
TCCTGGCCACCCACTTTATGTACGGGAGCAAGGTGTTCATCAAGTACCCCGCCGACCTCCCCGATTATTT
TAAGCAGTCCTTCCCTGAGGGCTTCACATGGGAGAGAGTCATGGTGTTCGAAGACGGGGGCGTGCTGACC
GCCACCCAGGACACCAGCCTCCAGGACGGCGAGCTCATCTACAACGTCAAGGTCAGAGGGGTGAACTTCC
CAGCCAACGGCCCCGTGATGCAGAAGAAAACACTGGGCTGGGAGCCCAGCACCGAGACCATGTACCCCGC
TGACGGCGGCCTGGAAGGCAGATGCGACAAGGCCCTGAAGCTCGTGGGCGGGGGCCACCTGCACGTCAAC
TTCAAGACCACATACAAGTCCAAGAAACCCGTGAAGATGCCCGGCGTCCACTACGTGGACCGCAGACTGG
AAAGAATCAAGGAGGCCGACAACGAGACCTACGTCGAGCAGTACGAGCACGCTGTGGCCAGATACTCCAA
CCTGGGCGGAGGCATGGACGAGCTGTACAAGTAAAGCGGCCGCACTCCTCAGGTGCAGGCTGCCTATCAG
AAGGTGGTGGCTGGTGTGGCCAATGCCCTGGCTCACAAATACCACTGAGATCTTTTTCCCTCTGCCAAAA
ATTATGGGGACATCATGAAGCCCCTTGAGCATCTGACTTCTGGCTAATAAAGGAAATTTATTTTCATTGC
AATAGTGTGTTGGAATTTTTTGTGTCTCTCACTCGGAAGGACATATGGGAGGGCAAATCATTTAAAACAT
CAGAATGAGTATTTGGTTTAGAGTTTGGCAACATATGCCCATATGCTGGCTGCCATGAACAAAGGTTGGC
TATAAAGAGGTCATCAGTATATGAAACAGCCCCCTGCTGTCCATTCCTTATTCCATAGAAAAGCCTTGAC
TTGAGGTTAGATTTTTTTTATATTTTGTTTTGTGTTATTTTTTTCTTTAACATCCCTAAAATTTTCCTTA
CATGTTTTACTAGCCAGATTTTTCCTCCTCTCCTGACTACTCCCAGTCATAGCTGTCCCTCTTCTCTTAT
GGAGATCCCTCGACCTGCAGAGCTCCAGCCTACACAATCGCTCAAGACGTGTAATGCTTTTATTATATAT
TAGTCACGATATCTATAACAAGAAAATATATATATAATAAGTTATCACGTAAGTAGAACATGAAATAACA
ATATAATTATCGTATGAGTTAAATCTTAAAAGTCACGTAAAAGATAATCATGCGTCATTTTGACTCACGC
GGTCGTTATAGTTCAAAATCAGTGACACTTACCGCATTGACAAGCACGCCTCACGGGAGCTCCAAGCGGC
GACTGAGATGTCCTAAATGCACAGCGACGGATTCGCGCTATTTAGAAAGAGAGAGCAATATTTCAAGAAT
GCATGCGTCAATTTTACGCAGACTATCTTTCTAGGGTTAAAAGCTTGGCGTAATCATGGTCATAGCTGTT
TCCTGTGTGAAATTGTTATCCGCTCACAATTCCACACAACATACGAGCCGGAAGCATAAAGTGTAAAGCC
TGGGGTGCCTAATGAGTGAGCTAACTCACATTAATTGCGTTGCGCTCACTGCCCGCTTTCCAGTCGGGAA
ACCTGTCGTGCCAGCGGATCCGCATCTCAATAAGTCAGCAACCATAGTCCCGCCCCTAACTCCGCCCATC
CCGCCCCTAACTCCGCCCAGTTCCGCCCATTCTCCGCCCCATGGCTGACTAATTTTTTTTATTTATGCAG
AGGCCGAGGCCGCCTCGGCCTCTGAGCTATTCCAGAAGTAGTGAGGAGGCTTTTTTGGAGGCCTAGGCTT
TTGCAAAAAGCTAACTTGTTTATTGCAGCTTATAATGGTTACAAATAAAGCAATAGCATCACAAATTTCA
CAAATAAAGCATTTTTTTCACTGCATTCTAGTTGTGGTTTGTCCAAACTCATCAATGTATCTTATCATGT
CTGGATCCGCTGCATTAATGAATCGGCCAACGCGCGGGGAGAGGCGGTTTGCGTATTGGGCGCTCTTCCG
CTTCCTCGCTCACTGACTCGCTGCGCTCGGTCGTTCGGCTGCGGCGAGCGGTATCAGCTCACTCAAAGGC
GGTAATACGGTTATCCACAGAATCAGGGGATAACGCAGGAAAGAACATGTGAGCAAAAGGCCAGCAAAAG
GCCAGGAACCGTAAAAAGGCCGCGTTGCTGGCGTTTTTCCATAGGCTCCGCCCCCCTGACGAGCATCACA
AAAATCGACGCTCAAGTCAGAGGTGGCGAAACCCGACAGGACTATAAAGATACCAGGCGTTTCCCCCTGG
AAGCTCCCTCGTGCGCTCTCCTGTTCCGACCCTGCCGCTTACCGGATACCTGTCCGCCTTTCTCCCTTCG
GGAAGCGTGGCGCTTTCTCATAGCTCACGCTGTAGGTATCTCAGTTCGGTGTAGGTCGTTCGCTCCAAGC
TGGGCTGTGTGCACGAACCCCCCGTTCAGCCCGACCGCTGCGCCTTATCCGGTAACTATCGTCTTGAGTC
CAACCCGGTAAGACACGACTTATCGCCACTGGCAGCAGCCACTGGTAACAGGATTAGCAGAGCGAGGTAT
GTAGGCGGTGCTACAGAGTTCTTGAAGTGGTGGCCTAACTACGGCTACACTAGAAGAACAGTATTTGGTA
TCTGCGCTCTGCTGAAGCCAGTTACCTTCGGAAAAAGAGTTGGTAGCTCTTGATCCGGCAAACAAACCAC
CGCTGGTAGCGGTGGTTTTTTTGTTTGCAAGCAGCAGATTACGCGCAGAAAAAAAGGATCTCAAGAAGAT
CCTTTGATCTTTTCTACGGGGTCTGACGCTCAGTGGAACGAAAACTCACGTTAAGGGATTTTGGTCATGA
GATTATCAAAAAGGATCTTCACCTAGATCCTTTTAAATTAAAAATGAAGTTTTAAATCAATCTAAAGTAT
ATATGAGTAAACTTGGTCTGACAGTTACCAATGCTTAATCAGTGAGGCACCTATCTCAGCGATCTGTCTA
TTTCGTTCATCCATAGTTGCCTGACTCCCCGTCGTGTAGATAACTACGATACGGGAGGGCTTACCATCTG
GCCCCAGTGCTGCAATGATACCGCGAGACCCACGCTCACCGGCTCCAGATTTATCAGCAATAAACCAGCC
AGCCGGAAGGGCCGAGCGCAGAAGTGGTCCTGCAACTTTATCCGCCTCCATCCAGTCTATTAATTGTTGC
CGGGAAGCTAGAGTAAGTAGTTCGCCAGTTAATAGTTTGCGCAACGTTGTTGCCATTGCTACAGGCATCG
TGGTGTCACGCTCGTCGTTTGGTATGGCTTCATTCAGCTCCGGTTCCCAACGATCAAGGCGAGTTACATG
ATCCCCCATGTTGTGCAAAAAAGCGGTTAGCTCCTTCGGTCCTCCGATCGTTGTCAGAAGTAAGTTGGCC
GCAGTGTTATCACTCATGGTTATGGCAGCACTGCATAATTCTCTTACTGTCATGCCATCCGTAAGATGCT
TTTCTGTGACTGGTGAGTACTCAACCAAGTCATTCTGAGAATAGTGTATGCGGCGACCGAGTTGCTCTTG
CCCGGCGTCAATACGGGATAATACCGCGCCACATAGCAGAACTTTAAAAGTGCTCATCATTGGAAAACGT
TCTTCGGGGCGAAAACTCTCAAGGATCTTACCGCTGTTGAGATCCAGTTCGATGTAACCCACTCGTGCAC
CCAACTGATCTTCAGCATCTTTTACTTTCACCAGCGTTTCTGGGTGAGCAAAAACAGGAAGGCAAAATGC
CGCAAAAAAGGGAATAAGGGCGACACGGAAATGTTGAATACTCATACTCTTCCTTTTTCAATATTATTGA
AGCATTTATCAGGGTTATTGTCTCATGAGCGGATACATATTTGAATGTAT
Features (pLannotate 1.2.2; 22 found; start..end, strand, type, name):
    427..460     -  protein_bind   loxP: Cre-mediated recombination occurs in the 8-bp core sequence (GCATACAT). Cre recombinase
    477..493     +  misc_feature   Ad SA (fragment): adenovirus major late transcript splice acceptor (Friedrich and Soriano, 1991)
    556..859     +  enhancer       CMV enhancer: human cytomegalovirus immediate early enhancer
    861..1108    +  promoter       chicken β-actin promoter: contains a 21-bp deletion relative to the standard chicken β-actin promoter
   1109..2125    +  intron         chimeric intron: chimera between introns from chicken β-actin and rabbit β-globin
   2123..2179    +  CDS            HBB (fragment): HBB_LEPEU - Experimental evidence at protein level: Swiss-Prot protein existence level 1. Involved in oxygen transport from the lung to the various peripheral tissues. From Lepus europaeus (European hare).
   2211..2894    +  CDS            CyOFP1: CyOFP1 is a basic (constitutively fluorescent) long stokes shift fluorescent protein published in 2016, derived from Entacmaea quadricolor. It is reported to be a very rapidly-maturing monomer with moderate acid sensitivity.
   2894..3401    +  CDS            Nluc (fragment): NanoLuc® luciferase human codon-optimized
   3408..4091    +  CDS            CyOFP1: CyOFP1 is a basic (constitutively fluorescent) long stokes shift fluorescent protein published in 2016, derived from Entacmaea quadricolor. It is reported to be a very rapidly-maturing monomer with moderate acid sensitivity.
   4104..4175    +  CDS            HBB (fragment): HBB_PONPY - Experimental evidence at transcript level: Swiss-Prot protein existence level 2. Involved in oxygen transport from the lung to the various peripheral tissues. From Pongo pygmaeus (Bornean orangutan).
   4246..4301    +  polyA_signal   β-globin poly(A) signal: rabbit β-globin polyadenylation signal (Gil and Proudfoot, 1987)
   5053..5069    -  protein_bind   lac operator: The lac repressor binds to the lac operator to inhibit transcription in E. coli. This inhibition can be relieved by adding lactose or isopropyl-β-D-thiogalactopyranoside (IPTG). lac repressor encoded by lacI
   5077..5107    -  promoter       lac promoter: promoter for the E. coli lac operon
   5122..5143    -  protein_bind   CAP binding site: CAP binding activates transcription in the presence of cAMP. E. coli catabolite activator protein
   5156..5195    -  CDS            lacI (fragment): lac repressor; lacI; The lac repressor binds to the lac operator to inhibit transcription in E. coli. This inhibition can be relieved by adding lactose or isopropyl-β-D-thiogalactopyranoside (IPTG).
   5202..5224    +  promoter       SV40 promoter (fragment): SV40 enhancer and early promoter
   5248..5383    +  rep_origin     SV40 ori: SV40 origin of replication
   5403..5537    +  polyA_signal   SV40 poly(A) signal: SV40 polyadenylation signal
   5539..5593    -  CDS            lacI (fragment): lac repressor; lacI; The lac repressor binds to the lac operator to inhibit transcription in E. coli. This inhibition can be relieved by adding lactose or isopropyl-β-D-thiogalactopyranoside (IPTG).
   5776..6364    -  rep_origin     ori: high-copy-number ColE1/pMB1/pBR322/pUC origin of replication
   6535..7395    -  CDS            AmpR: β-lactamase; bla; confers resistance to ampicillin, carbenicillin, and related antibiotics
   7396..30      -  promoter       AmpR promoter (across the origin): bla
