[The description below was written by a language model from this plasmid's Addgene catalogue record and pLannotate feature annotations shown in this document.]
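Description:
PB-Antares2 is a mammalian expression plasmid built on the PB-CAG-eGFPd2 backbone and described as a piggyBac transposon vector for optical imaging in live animals. It is propagated in E. coli as a high-copy plasmid through a ColE1/pUC-type origin and selected with ampicillin via the bla (AmpR) gene and its promoter. The catalogue lists a total size of about 7.2 kb, whereas the sequenced record is 7,470 nt. The automated feature table does not annotate the piggyBac terminal repeats, so their positions cannot be confirmed from the record, and no mammalian selection marker is annotated.

The payload is the Antares2 reporter, an amplicon taken from pcDNA3-Antares2 and cloned between BsrGI and EcoRI sites. In the feature table it appears as a single in-line arrangement of CyOFP1, a NanoLuc-type luciferase (annotated as an Nluc fragment) and a second CyOFP1. This is the characteristic Antares design, in which luciferase emission is transferred by resonance energy transfer to the flanking orange-red, long Stokes shift fluorescent proteins, shifting the light toward wavelengths that penetrate tissue better. Expression is driven by the CAG promoter, made up of the CMV enhancer, chicken β-actin promoter and chimeric β-actin/β-globin intron, and is terminated by a rabbit β-globin poly(A) signal. The short HBB "CDS" hits flanking the insert most likely reflect β-globin-derived cassette sequence rather than expressed protein. Also annotated are a single loxP site and a splice acceptor fragment upstream of the promoter, lac promoter/operator remnants, and an SV40 origin and poly(A) signal. With a piggyBac transposase supplied separately, such a vector would be expected to integrate the cassette into the genome, giving stably labelled cells for bioluminescence imaging.
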