Addgene plasmid #120868: PB-Antares2
Purpose: Piggybac transposon plasmid for live animal optical imaging
Depositing lab: Jordan Green. Depositing organization: Johns Hopkins University and School of Medicine. Publication: Photocrosslinked Bioreducible Polymeric Nanoparticles for Enhanced Systemic siRNA Delivery as Cancer Therapy. Karlsson J, Tzeng SY, Hemmati S, Luly KM, Choi O, Rui Y, Wilson DR, Kozielski KL, Quinones-Hinojosa A, Green JJ. Adv Funct Mater. 2021 Apr 22;31(17). doi: 10.1002/adfm.202009768. Epub 2021 Feb 22. PubMed 34650390.
Backbone
  Vector backbone: PB-CAG-eGFPd2
  Backbone manufacturer: SynBio-Tech
  Backbone size w/o insert (bp): 5290
  Total vector size (bp): 7200
  Vector type: Mammalian Expression
Growth in bacteria
  Bacterial resistance: Ampicillin, 100 μg/mL
  Growth temperature: 37°C
  Growth strain: DH5alpha
  Copy number: High Copy
Gene/Insert
  Gene/Insert name: pcDNA3-Antares2
  Species: Synthetic
  Insert size (bp): 1910
  Mutation: Antares2 amplicon
  Promoter: CAG Promoter
  Cloning method: Restriction Enzyme; 5′ cloning site Bsr-GI (not destroyed); 3′ cloning site EcoRI (not destroyed)
  Sequencing primers: 5′ GAATTCCACTATAGGGAGACCCAAGC
Terms and licenses: Academic/Nonprofit Terms; Industry Terms: Not Available to Industry
How to cite: PB-Antares2 was a gift from Jordan Green (Addgene plasmid # 120868 ; http://n2t.net/addgene:120868 ; RRID:Addgene_120868)
